Addgene plasmid #190863: pLIB_BSSHI_6xHisTEV-WIPI2d
Purpose: Plasmid for the expression of purification of WIPI2d: SMC Internal reference: SMC1216
Depositing lab: Sascha Martens. Depositing organization: University of Vienna.
Backbone
  Vector backbone: pLIB
  Backbone manufacturer: Jan-Michael Peters
  Backbone size w/o insert (bp): 4970
  Total vector size (bp): 6242
  Vector type: Bacterial Expression, Insect Expression
  Selectable markers: Gentamicin
Growth in bacteria
  Bacterial resistance: Ampicillin, 100 μg/mL
  Growth temperature: 37°C
  Growth strain: DH5alpha
  Copy number: Unknown
Gene/Insert
  Gene/Insert name: WIPI2
  Species: H. sapiens (human)
  Insert size (bp): 1278
  Mutation: SNP C to G at position 4562 (Val)
  GenBank ID: NC_000007.14
  Entrez Gene: WIPI2 (a.k.a. ATG18B, Atg21, CGI-50, IDDSSA, WIPI-2)
  Cloning method: Restriction Enzyme; 5′ cloning site BssHII (not destroyed); 3′ cloning site HindII (not destroyed)
  Sequencing primers: 5′ TCCCTGAAAATACAGGTTTTC; 3′ ACAAACCACAACTAGAATGCAG
Terms and licenses: Academic/Nonprofit Terms; Industry Terms: Not Available to Industry
How to cite: pLIB_BSSHI_6xHisTEV-WIPI2d was a gift from Sascha Martens (Addgene plasmid # 190863 ; http://n2t.net/addgene:190863 ; RRID:Addgene_190863)
