[The description below was written by a language model from this plasmid's Addgene catalogue record and pLannotate feature annotations shown in this document.]
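Description:
pLIB_BSSHI_6xHisTEV-WIPI2d is a 6,242 bp baculovirus transfer plasmid built on the pLIB backbone and catalogued for bacterial and insect expression. It is intended for producing and purifying the human autophagy protein WIPI2, isoform d. In E. coli it is maintained through a high-copy ColE1/pUC-type origin with ampicillin resistance (AmpR under its own bla promoter), and it also carries an f1 origin. Short annotated fragments of lacZα, bom, the R6K γ origin, SV40 large T antigen and a T7 gene 10B-derived tag appear to be backbone remnants or incidental matches rather than functional parts.

The expression cassette sits between the Tn7R and Tn7L mini-Tn7 ends, together with a gentamicin acetyltransferase gene driven by the Pc integron promoter. This arrangement lets the whole segment be moved by Tn7 transposition into a baculoviral bacmid, with gentamicin used to select for the transposed marker. A loxP site upstream of the cassette offers a Cre-mediated fusion point of the kind used to assemble multi-gene constructs. Within the cassette, the polyhedrin promoter from Autographa californica drives strong very-late expression in infected insect cells, and an SV40 poly(A) signal terminates the transcript.

The coding region begins with an N-terminal 6xHis tag, as given in the construct name, followed by a TEV protease site so the tag can be removed after affinity purification. The roughly 1.28 kb WIPI2 open reading frame follows; the annotation tool matched it to the rat orthologue, but the record lists it as human. The depositor notes a C-to-G single-nucleotide change at position 4562 in a valine codon. WIPI2 is a PtdIns3P-binding factor acting early in autophagosome formation, so the recombinant protein would suit biochemical studies, though the record states only expression and purification.
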