Features (pLannotate 1.2.2; 19 found; start..end, strand, type, name):
     81..97      +  CDS            lacZα (fragment): LacZα fragment of β-galactosidase; lacZ fragment
    102..556     +  rep_origin     f1 ori (sequence partly withheld): f1 bacteriophage origin of replication; arrow indicates direction of (+) strand synthesis
    582..686     +  promoter       AmpR promoter: bla
    687..1547    +  CDS            AmpR: β-lactamase; bla; confers resistance to ampicillin, carbenicillin, and related antibiotics
   1718..2306    +  rep_origin     ori: high-copy-number ColE1/pMB1/pBR322/pUC origin of replication
   2492..2543    -  misc_feature   bom (fragment): basis of mobility region from pBR322
   2611..2835    -  mobile_element Tn7R: mini-Tn7 element (right end of the Tn7 transposon) Tn7
   2902..3435    -  CDS            GmR: gentamycin acetyltransferase; aacC1; confers resistance to gentamycin
   3624..3652    -  promoter       Pc promoter: intI1 (promoter lies within the coding sequence); class 1 integron promoter
   3630..3992    -  CDS            YPR2_ECOLX (fragment): Protein predicted: Swiss-Prot protein existence level 4. From Escherichia coli.
   3992..4019    -  rep_origin     R6K γ ori (fragment): γ replication origin from E. coli plasmid R6K; requires the R6K initiator protein pi for replication
   4048..4081    +  protein_bind   loxP: Cre-mediated recombination occurs in the 8-bp core sequence (GCATACAT). Cre recombinase
   4129..4220    +  promoter       polyhedrin promoter: polh from Autographa californica; promoter for the baculovirus polyhedrin gene
   4320..4339    +  CDS            TEV site (fragment): tobacco etch virus (TEV) protease recognition and cleavage site
   4344..5618    +  CDS            Wipi2: WIPI2_RAT - Experimental evidence at protein level: Swiss-Prot protein existence level 1. Component of the autophagy machinery that controls the major intracellular degradation process by which cytoplasmic materials are packaged into autophagosomes and delivered to lysosomes for degradation. Involved in an early step of the formation of preautophagosomal structures. Binds and is activated by phosphatidylinositol 3-phosphate (PtdIns3P) forming on membranes of the endoplasmic reticulum upon activation of the upstream ULK1 and PI3 kinases. Mediates ER-isolation membranes contacts by interacting w
   5645..5728    +  CDS            large T antigen (fragment): large T antigen from SV40 (simian virus 40)
   5751..5885    +  polyA_signal   SV40 poly(A) signal: SV40 polyadenylation signal
   5914..5963    +  CDS            SET1 (fragment): solubility-enhancement tag derived from T7 phage gene 10B
   5995..6160    -  mobile_element Tn7L: mini-Tn7 element (left end of the Tn7 transposon) Tn7
>Addgene plasmid #190863 | pLIB_BSSHI_6xHisTEV-WIPI2d | addgene full sequence | sequence record 373591 | Addgene NGS Result
TTCTCTGTCACAGAATGAAAATTTTTCTGTCATCTCTTCGTTATTAATGTTTGTAATTGACTGAATATCA
ACGCTTATTTGCAGCCTGAATGGCGAATGGG
[124 nt withheld, positions 102-225]
C
[91 nt withheld, positions 227-317]
A
[49 nt withheld, positions 319-367]
CCTTTGACGTTGGAGTCCACGTTCTT
[37 nt withheld, positions 394-430]
ACCCTATCTCGGTCTATTCTTTTGATTTATAAGGGATTTTGCCGATTTCGGCCTATTGGTTAAAAAATGA
GCTGATTTAACAAAAATTTAACGCGAATTTTAACAAAATATTAACGCTTACAATTTAGGTGGCACTTTTC
GGGGAAATGTGCGCGGAACCCCTATTTGTTTATTTTTCTAAATACATTCAAATATGTATCCGCTCATGAG
ACAATAACCCTGATAAATGCTTCAATAATATTGAAAAAGGAAGAGTATGAGTATTCAACATTTCCGTGTC
GCCCTTATTCCCTTTTTTGCGGCATTTTGCCTTCCTGTTTTTGCTCACCCAGAAACGCTGGTGAAAGTAA
AAGATGCTGAAGATCAGTTGGGTGCACGAGTGGGTTACATCGAACTGGATCTCAACAGCGGTAAGATCCT
TGAGAGTTTTCGCCCCGAAGAACGTTTTCCAATGATGAGCACTTTTAAAGTTCTGCTATGTGGCGCGGTA
TTATCCCGTATTGACGCCGGGCAAGAGCAACTCGGTCGCCGCATACACTATTCTCAGAATGACTTGGTTG
AGTACTCACCAGTCACAGAAAAGCATCTTACGGATGGCATGACAGTAAGAGAATTATGCAGTGCTGCCAT
AACCATGAGTGATAACACTGCGGCCAACTTACTTCTGACAACGATCGGAGGACCGAAGGAGCTAACCGCT
TTTTTGCACAACATGGGGGATCATGTAACTCGCCTTGATCGTTGGGAACCGGAGCTGAATGAAGCCATAC
CAAACGACGAGCGTGACACCACGATGCCTGTAGCAATGGCAACAACGTTGCGCAAACTATTAACTGGCGA
ACTACTTACTCTAGCTTCCCGGCAACAATTAATAGACTGGATGGAGGCGGATAAAGTTGCAGGACCACTT
CTGCGCTCGGCCCTTCCGGCTGGCTGGTTTATTGCTGATAAATCTGGAGCCGGTGAGCGTGGGTCTCGCG
GTATCATTGCAGCACTGGGGCCAGATGGTAAGCCCTCCCGTATCGTAGTTATCTACACGACGGGGAGTCA
GGCAACTATGGATGAACGAAATAGACAGATCGCTGAGATAGGTGCCTCACTGATTAAGCATTGGTAACTG
TCAGACCAAGTTTACTCATATATACTTTAGATTGATTTAAAACTTCATTTTTAATTTAAAAGGATCTAGG
TGAAGATCCTTTTTGATAATCTCATGACCAAAATCCCTTAACGTGAGTTTTCGTTCCACTGAGCGTCAGA
CCCCGTAGAAAAGATCAAAGGATCTTCTTGAGATCCTTTTTTTCTGCGCGTAATCTGCTGCTTGCAAACA
AAAAAACCACCGCTACCAGCGGTGGTTTGTTTGCCGGATCAAGAGCTACCAACTCTTTTTCCGAAGGTAA
CTGGCTTCAGCAGAGCGCAGATACCAAATACTATTCTTCTAGTGTAGCCGTAGTTAGGCCACCACTTCAA
GAACTCTGTAGCACCGCCTACATACCTCGCTCTGCTAATCCTGTTACCAGTGGCTGCTGCCAGTGGCGAT
AAGTCGTGTCTTACCGGGTTGGACTCAAGACGATAGTTACCGGATAAGGCGCAGCGGTCGGGCTGAACGG
GGGGTTCGTGCACACAGCCCAGCTTGGAGCGAACGACCTACACCGAACTGAGATACCTACAGCGTGAGCT
ATGAGAAAGCGCCACGCTTCCCGAAGGGAGAAAGGCGGACAGGTATCCGGTAAGCGGCAGGGTCGGAACA
GGAGAGCGCACGAGGGAGCTTCCAGGGGGAAACGCCTGGTATCTTTATAGTCCTGTCGGGTTTCGCCACC
TCTGACTTGAGCGTCGATTTTTGTGATGCTCGTCAGGGGGGCGGAGCCTATGGAAAAACGCCAGCAACGC
GGCCTTTTTACGGTTCCTGGCCTTTTGCTGGCCTTTTGCTCACATGTTCTTTCCTGCGTTATCCCCTGAT
TCTGTGGATAACCGTATTACCGCCTTTGAGTGAGCTGATACCGCTCGCCGCAGCCGAACGACCGAGCGCA
GCGAGTCAGTGAGCGAGGAAGCGGAAGAGCGCCTGATGCGGTATTTTCTCCTTACGCATCTGTGCGGTAT
TTCACACCGCATAGACCAGCCGCGTAACCTGGCAAAATCGGTTACGGTTGAGTAATAAATGGATGCCCTG
CGTAAGCGGGTGTGGGCGGACAATAAAGTCTTAAACTGAACAAAATAGATCTAAACTATGACAATAAAGT
CTTAAACTAGACAGAATAGTTGTAAACTGAAATCAGTCCAGTTATGCTGTGAAAAAGCATACTGGACTTT
TGTTATGGCTAAAGCAAACTCTTCATTTTCTGAAGTGCAAATTGCCCGTCGTATTAAAGAGGGGCGTGGC
CAAGGGCATGGTAAAGACTATATTCGCGGCGTTGTGACAATTTACCGAACAACTCCGCGGCCGGGAAGCC
GATCTCGGCTTGAACGAATTGTTAGGTGGCGGTACTTGGGTCGATATCAAAGTGCATCACTTCTTCCCGT
ATGCCCAACTTTGTATAGAGAGCCACTGCGGGATCGTCACCGTAATCTGCTTGCACGTAGATCACATAAG
CACCAAGCGCGTTGGCCTCATGCTTGAGGAGATTGATGAGCGCGGTGGCAATGCCCTGCCTCCGGTGCTC
GCCGGAGACTGCGAGATCATAGATATAGATCTCACTACGCGGCTGCTCAAACTTGGGCAGAACGTAAGCC
GCGAGAGCGCCAACAACCGCTTCTTGGTCGAAGGCAGCAAGCGCGATGAATGTCTTACTACGGAGCAAGT
TCCCGAGGTAATCGGAGTCCGGCTGATGTTGGGAGTAGGTGGCTACGTCTCCGAACTCACGACCGAAAAG
ATCAAGAGCAGCCCGCATGGATTTGACTTGGTCAGGGCCGAGCCTACATGTGCGAATGATGCCCATACTT
GAGCCACCTAACTTTGTTTTAGGGCGACTGCCCTGCTGCGTAACATCGTTGCTGCTGCGTAACATCGTTG
CTGCTCCATAACATCAAACATCGACCCACGGCGTAACGCGCTTGCTGCTTGGATGCCCGAGGCATAGACT
GTACAAAAAAACAGTCATAACAAGCCATGAAAACCGCCACTGCGCCGTTACCACCGCTGCGTTCGGTCAA
GGTTCTGGACCAGTTGCGTGAGCGCATACGCTACTTGCATTACAGTTTACGAACCGAACAGGCTTATGTC
AACTGGGTTTGTGCCTTCATCCGTTTCCACGGTGTGCGTCACCCGGCAACCTTGGGCAGCAGCGAAGTCG
AGGCATTTCTGTCCTGGCTGGCGAACGAGCGCAAGGTTTCGGTCTCCACGCATCGTCAGGCATTGGCGGC
CTTGCTGTTCTTCTACGGCAAGGTGCTGTGCACGGATCTGCCCTTGCTTCAGGAGATCGGTAGACCTCGG
CCGTCGCGGCGCTTGCCGGTGGTGCTGACCCCGGATGAAGTGGTTCGCATCCTCGGTTTTCTGGAAGGCG
AGCATCGTTTGTTCGCCCAGGACTCTAGCTATAGTTCTAGTGGTTGGCTACAGCTTTGTTTGTACTATCA
ACAGGTTGAACTGCTGATCAACAGATCCTCTACGCGGCCGCGGTACCATAACTTCGTATAGCATACATTA
TACGAAGTTATCTGGTTTTACTAGTATCGATTCGCGACCTACTCCGGAATATTAATAGATCATGGAGATA
ATTAAAATGATAACCATCTCGCAAATAAATAAGTATTTTACTGTTTTCGTAACAGTTTTGTAATAAAAAA
ACCTATAAATATTCCGGATTATTCATACCGTCCCACCATCGGGCGCGGATCCCGGTCCGAAGCGCGCATG
GGCAGCAGCCATCACCATCATCACCACAGCCAGGATCCGGAAAACCTGTATTTTCAGGGAAGCATGAACC
TGGCGAGCCAGAGCGGGGAGGCCGGCGCCGGCCAGCTGCTCTTCGCCAACTTCAACCAGGACAACACGTC
CCTAGCTGTTGGTAGTAAGTCCGGTTATAAATTTTTCTCCCTTTCTTCTGTGGATAAGCTGGAACAGATC
TATGAATGCACCGATACGGAAGATGTGTGCATTGTAGAGAGATTGTTCTCCAGCAGCCTAGTGGCCATCG
TGAGCCTTAAAGCACCAAGGAAGCTAAAGGTTTGCCACTTTAAGAAGGGAACTGAGATCTGCAACTACAG
CTACTCCAACACGATTCTGGCTGTGAAGCTCAACAGGCAGAGGCTGATAGTATGCCTGGAGGAGTCCCTG
TACATCCACAACATTCGGGACATGAAGGTGCTGCATACGATCAGGGAGACGCCTCCAAACCCTGCAGGCC
TGTGTGCGCTGTCAATCAACAACGACAACTGCTACTTGGCGTACCCAGGGAGCGCGACCATCGGAGAGGT
GCAGGTCTTCGATACCATTAATTTGAGAGCTGCAAACATGATTCCGGCTCACGACAGTCCTTTAGCGGCA
CTGGCCTTTGACGCAAGTGGAACTAAACTTGCCACGGCTTCGGAGAAGGGGACCGTGATTAGGGTATTTT
CCATTCCAGAAGGACAAAAACTCTTTGAGTTTCGGAGAGGAGTAAAGAGGTGCGTGAGCATCTGCTCCCT
GGCCTTCAGCATGGACGGCATGTTCCTCTCCGCCTCCAGCAACACTGAGACCGTGCACATCTTCAAACTC
GAGACTGTGAAAGAAAAACCCCCAGAGGAGCCCACCACCTGGACCGGGTACTTCGGGAAAGTGCTCATGG
CCTCCACCAGCTACCTGCCTTCCCAAGTGACAGAAATGTTCAACCAGGGCAGAGCCTTCGCCACGGTCCG
CCTGCCATTCTGCGGCCACAAAAACATCTGCTCGCTAGCCACAATTCAGAAGATCCCGCGGTTGTTGGTG
GGTGCCGCCGACGGGTACCTGTACATGTACAACCTGGACCCCCAGGAGGGCGGCGAGTGTGCCCTGATGA
AGCAGCACCGGCTGGACGGCAGTCTGGAAACGACCAATGAGATCTTGGACTCTGCCTCTCACGACTGCCC
CTTAGTCACTCAGACATACGGCGCAGCTGCAGGAAAAGCCTACACAGACGACCTGGGTGCTGTGGGTGGC
GCCTGCCTGGAGGACGAGGCCAGCGCCCTGCGCCTGGATGAGGACAGCGAGCACCCGCCCATGATTCTTC
GGACTGACTGAAAGCTTGTCGAGAAGTACTAGAGGATCATAATCAGCCATACCACATTTGTAGAGGTTTT
ACTTGCTTTAAAAAACCTCCCACACCTCCCCCTGAACCTGAAACATAAAATGAATGCAATTGTTGTTGTT
AACTTGTTTATTGCAGCTTATAATGGTTACAAATAAAGCAATAGCATCACAAATTTCACAAATAAAGCAT
TTTTTTCACTGCATTCTAGTTGTGGTTTGTCCAAACTCATCAATGTATCTTATCATGTCTGGATCTGATC
ACTGCTTGAGCCTAGAAGATCCGGCTGCTAACAAAGCCCGAAAGGAAGCTGAGTTGGCTGCTGCCACCGC
TGAGCAATAACTATCATAACCCCTAGGAGATCCGAACCAGATAAGTGAAATCTAGTTCCAAACTATTTTG
TCATTTTTAATTTTCGTATTAGCTTACGACGCTACACCCAGTTCCCATCTATTTTGTCACTCTTCCCTAA
ATAATCCTTAAAAACTCCATTTCCACCCCTCCCAGTTCCCAACTATTTTGTCCGCCCACAGCGGGGCATT
TTTCTTCCTGTTATGTTTTTAATCAAACATCCTGCCAACTCCATGTGACAAACCGTCATCTTCGGCTACT
TT
